Addgene plasmid #43739: IV-AGA
Depositing lab: Chad Cowan & Kiran Musunuru. Depositing organization: Harvard University. Publication: A TALEN Genome-Editing System for Generating Human Stem Cell-Based Disease Models. Ding Q, Lee YK, Schaefer EA, Peters DT, Veres A, Kim K, Kuperwasser N, Motola DL, Meissner TB, Hendriks WT, Trevisan M, Gupta RM, Moisan A, Banks E, Friesen M, Schinzel RT, Xia F, Tang A, Xia Y, Figueroa E, Wann A, Ahfeldt T, Daheron L, Zhang F, Rubin LL, Peng LF, Chung RT, Musunuru K, Cowan CA. Cell Stem Cell. 2012 Dec 12. pii: S1934-5909(12)00645-5. doi: 10.1016/j.stem.2012.11.011. PubMed 23246482.
Backbone
  Vector backbone: pCRII-TOPO
  Backbone manufacturer: Invitrogen
  Backbone size w/o insert (bp): 3973
  Vector type: Bacterial Cloning
Growth in bacteria
  Bacterial resistance: Ampicillin and Kanamycin, 100 & 50 μg/mL
  Growth temperature: 37°C
  Growth strain: Top10
  Copy number: High Copy
Gene/Insert
  Gene/Insert name: IV-AGA
  Species: Synthetic
  Insert size (bp): 279
  Cloning method: TOPO Cloning
  Sequencing primers: 5′ T7; 3′ M13-rev
Terms and licenses: Academic/Nonprofit Terms; Industry Terms: Not Available to Industry
How to cite: IV-AGA was a gift from Chad Cowan & Kiran Musunuru (Addgene plasmid # 43739 ; http://n2t.net/addgene:43739 ; RRID:Addgene_43739)
