[The description below was written by a language model from this plasmid's Addgene catalogue record.]
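Description:
IV-AGA is a bacterial cloning plasmid built on the commercial pCRII-TOPO backbone (about 4 kb without insert), into which a short synthetic fragment of 279 bp was introduced by TOPO cloning. It is maintained in E. coli as a high-copy plasmid and carries dual selection, conferring resistance to both ampicillin and kanamycin, as is standard for this backbone. The insert is flanked by the vector's T7 and M13-reverse priming sites, which are the positions recorded for sequence verification. No feature table accompanies the record, so the exact position and orientation of the insert and the other backbone elements are not documented here.

The record gives little direct detail about the insert beyond its name, synthetic origin and size. It has no mammalian promoter, reporter or expression cassette listed, and the vector type is simply bacterial cloning, so the plasmid appears to serve as a storage and source vector for a DNA module rather than as an expression construct. The associated publication describes a TALEN genome-editing system for generating human stem cell-based disease models. In that context the name plausibly denotes a pre-assembled block of three TAL effector repeats recognising the bases A, G and A and assigned to the fourth position in an ordered assembly. A 279 bp insert is roughly consistent with that reading, but the interpretation is inferred from the name and publication and is not stated in the record. On that reading, the plasmid would be one member of a library of repeat modules that are combined to build custom TALEN DNA-binding arrays.
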