>Addgene plasmid #43739 | IV-AGA | depositor partial sequence | sequence record 59004 | IV-AGA sequence 279 bps
CGTCTCGACTCACCCCAGAGCAGGTCGTGGCAATCGCCTCCAACATTGGCGGGAAACAGGCACTCGAGAC
TGTCCAGCGCCTGCTTCCCGTGCTGTGCCAAGCGCACGGCCTCACCCCAGAGCAGGTCGTGGCAATCGCG
AGCAATAACGGCGGAAAACAGGCTTTGGAAACGGTGCAGAGGCTCCTTCCAGTGCTGTGCCAAGCGCACG
GATTAACCCCAGAGCAGGTCGTGGCAATCGCCTCCAACATTGGCGGGAGACCCGCACTGGAGAGAGACG
