>Addgene plasmid #43739 | IV-AGA | addgene partial sequence | sequence record 62212 | M13-F20 5'-TGTAAAACGACGGCCAGT-3'
CTATAGGGCGAATTGGGCCCTCTAGATGCATGCTCGAGCGGCCGCCAGTGTGATGGATATCTGCAGAATT
CGCCCTTATATAGATGCCGTCCTAGCGCGTCTCGACTCACCCCAGAGCAGGTCGTGGCAATCGCCTCCAA
CATTGGCGGGAAACAGGCACTCGAGACTGTCCAGCGCCTGCTTCCCGTGCTGTGCCAAGCGCACGGCCTC
ACCCCAGAGCAGGTCGTGGCAATCGCGAGCAATAACGGCGGAAAACAGGCTTTGGAAACGGTGCAGAGGC
TCCTTCCAGTGCTGTGCCAAGCGCACGGATTAACCCCAGAGCAGGTCGTGGCAATCGCCTCCAACATTGG
CGGGAGACCCGCACTGGAGAGAGACGTGGGCACAGGAAAGATACTTAAGGGCGAATTCCAGCACACTGGC
GGCCGTTACTAGTGGATCCGAGCTCGGTACCAAGCTTGATGCATAGCTTGAGTATTCTATAGTGTCACCT
AAATAGCTTGGCGTAATCATGGTCATAGCTGTTTCCTGTGTGAAATTGTTATCCGCTCACAATTCCACAC
AACATACGAGCCGGAAGCATAAAGTGTAAAGCCTGGGGTGCCTAATGAGTGAGCTAACTCACATTAATTG
CGTTGCGCTCACTGCCCGCTTTCCAGTCGGGAAACCTGTCGTGCCAGCTGCATTAATGAATCGGCCAACG
CGCGGGGAGAGGCGGTTTGCGTATTGGGCGCTCTTCCGCTTCCTCGCTCACTGACTCGCTGCGCTCGGTC
GTTCGGCTGCGGCGAGCGGTATCAGCTCACTCAAAGGCGGTAATACGGTTATCCACAGAATCAGGGGATA
ACGCAGGAAAGAACATGTGAGCAAAAGGCCAGCAAA
